Addgene plasmid #90276: pCAS_gpyrG1
Purpose: (also pMST621-BB3_gpyrG1_cas9) CRISPR/Cas9 plasmid with gRNA for pyrG1, Cas9
Depositing lab: Michael Sauer. Depositing organization: Universitaet fur Bodenkultur Wien (BOKU-WIEN). Publication: An efficient tool for metabolic pathway construction and gene integration for Aspergillus niger. Sarkari P, Marx H, Blumhoff ML, Mattanovich D, Sauer M, Steiger MG. Bioresour Technol. 2017 May 4. pii: S0960-8524(17)30643-0. doi: 10.1016/j.biortech.2017.05.004. PubMed 28533066.
Backbone
  Vector backbone: BB3_AMA_2.8_pUC-ORI_L_AC_hph
  Backbone size w/o insert (bp): 5997
  Total vector size (bp): 14715
  Vector type: Bacterial Expression ; A. niger
Growth in bacteria
  Bacterial resistance: Hygromycin, 200 μg/mL
  Growth temperature: 37°C
  Growth strain: DH5alpha
  Copy number: Unknown
Gene/Insert
  Gene/Insert name: gRNA (pyrg1)
  gRNA/shRNA sequence: ATCCCAATGCTCTGGCGAAGAGG
  Species: A .niger
  Cloning method: Unknown
  Sequencing primers: 5′ -; 3′ -
Terms and licenses: Academic/Nonprofit Terms; Industry Terms: Not Available to Industry
How to cite: pCAS_gpyrG1 was a gift from Michael Sauer (Addgene plasmid # 90276 ; http://n2t.net/addgene:90276 ; RRID:Addgene_90276)
