[The description below was written by a language model from this plasmid's Addgene catalogue record and pLannotate feature annotations shown in this document.]
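Description:
pCAS_gpyrG1 (also recorded as pMST621-BB3_gpyrG1_cas9) is an all-in-one CRISPR/Cas9 shuttle plasmid for genome editing in the filamentous fungus Aspergillus niger. It is built on the BB3_AMA_2.8_pUC-ORI_L_AC_hph backbone. The catalogue lists a total size of about 14.7 kb, consistent with the 14,760 nt sequenced record. In E. coli the plasmid replicates from a high-copy pUC/ColE1-type origin. A fragment of roughly 2.8 kb from the Aspergillus nidulans AMA1 element allows autonomous, non-integrating maintenance in Aspergillus hosts. The only annotated marker is the hph hygromycin phosphotransferase gene. The record lists hygromycin as the bacterial selection, and the same marker presumably also serves for selection in the fungus. The promoter driving hph is not annotated.

The payload has two expression units. The first is the Streptococcus pyogenes Cas9 coding sequence, followed by the A. nidulans trpC terminator. Its promoter is not identified in the feature table. The second is the guide RNA cassette, in which a fragment of a hammerhead ribozyme lies just upstream of the spacer position and the S. pyogenes gRNA scaffold, followed by a second trpC terminator. This layout suggests a ribozyme-processed guide, where self-cleavage trims the 5' end of a longer transcript to release a functional gRNA. The promoter for this unit and any 3' ribozyme are not annotated.

The guide targets a site designated pyrG1 in A. niger. pyrG is commonly used as a counter-selectable and auxotrophic marker locus in Aspergillus. The associated publication describes a toolkit for metabolic pathway construction and gene integration in A. niger, which fits use of this plasmid for Cas9 cleavage at pyrG to support disruption or targeted integration.
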