Features (pLannotate 1.2.2; 8 found; start..end, strand, type, name):
   1347..5450    +  CDS            cas9: CAS9_STRP1 - Also known as csn1 From Streptococcus pyogenes serotype M1.
   5491..6264    +  terminator     trpC terminator: trpC; transcription terminator from the Aspergillus nidulans trpC gene (Punt et al., 1987)
   7013..8035    +  CDS            hph: KHYB_ECOLX - Experimental evidence at protein level: Swiss-Prot protein existence level 1. The aminoglycoside phosphotransferases achieve inactivation of their antibiotic substrates by phosphorylation. Only phosphorylates hygromycin and closely related compounds such as demethyl analogs and destomycin. From Escherichia coli.
   8741..11556   -  rep_origin     AMA1 (fragment): replication origin from Aspergillus nidulans (Aleksenko and Clutterbuck, 1996)
  11618..12206   -  rep_origin     ori: high-copy-number ColE1/pMB1/pBR322/pUC origin of replication
  13798..13822   +  misc_RNA       sTRSV HHRz (fragment): hammerhead ribozyme from the tobacco ringspot virus satellite RNA (Khvorova et al., 2003)
  13856..13931   +  misc_RNA       gRNA scaffold: guide RNA scaffold for the Streptococcus pyogenes CRISPR/Cas9 system
  14019..32      +  terminator     trpC terminator (across the origin): trpC; transcription terminator from the Aspergillus nidulans trpC gene (Punt et al., 1987)
>Addgene plasmid #90276 | pCAS_gpyrG1 | addgene full sequence | sequence record 327844 | Addgene NGS Result
CTGTGTAAGCGCCCACTCCACATCTCCACTCGCTCCGGGGAGAACCGAAGAGGATGGGAACCCCGACCAT
GGCCTGCGGCCGCAGCTATCAGTCCTCTCAGCTGACGCCCCTCACGAACCCTCGCACTCTCCCGAAATGC
TCTTCGGTGTCCATGGCGCATCATCTCAGCAGCATCCCATGTCAAACCATGGCTTTGGGCCCACGGACTC
TGTGGCCCTGCCGCAACATCACCATCACCATCGACTCCCGCCCCATGCAGCGCTGCGCGCCCCAGGGCGT
CATGGAGTGAATGTGGAATCTCCTCCTTTGCCCTCGGGCCCGCCGAGTGTGGTGGGCCAGCCTGGAATGC
CTGATCCAGCCCCCAGGCCTCGAGGACCAAAACTGAAGTTTACTCCCGAAGAGGACGCTCTACTGGTGGA
GTTGAAGGAAAACAAGAACTTGACGTGGAAGCAAATTGCAGACTTCTTCCCGGGCCGAACGAGCGGTACC
TTGCAAGTCCGATACTGCACCAAGCTGAAGGCTAAGGATGTAGCTTGGAGTGACGAAATGGTTCGATTTG
CTCCTGATGTATTTCTACGCCTGTCTCACACATGCTAATGAAGGGAATAGGTACAAAGGCTGCAGCGGGC
AATGCACGAGTACGAGAACGATCGGTGGCGCATCATTGCAGGGAAGGTTGGAAATGGCTTCACCCCAGCT
GCTTGCCGCGAGAAAGCCATGCAGCTCCATGAGTAAAAGCGTTGGGGAATTTTCATATTTATATCTACTG
TCGCCAGATTCGGCCCTGCTTGGACCCTCTGATCTCCTTACTCTCCATATTGGTTCAAATGTCGGGTCAC
CGATAGGGCTGGTGGTGCAGGCTTGTTGTAGGCACGGGAGGATGATCAGCATAACTCTGAGTCACTATAG
GGACGGGTTGATGTAAGGTATTAAGTGATGTATGATAATTCATTTTAGCCCGGGGGAACATATGGCGCCG
GCATTTGTTCGTTCGCAATGAACCGACACTAGCGTCCGCTCTCGCAGTTTAGCACCGGCTGATCCCGGGC
TGAACGCGGCCATTGCTCGGCCGGGGCATGTGTTCCTTATCTACGGCAGACCGCAGATGACCACTGGAGC
AGATTATAGACCCTAAGCCCTAAGCCGGACACCCAATCGAGTAGGTCTGCGGACCAGGTCACTGCGGGCA
GCCGGAGAAGCTCCGCAACCAATCAATCCCCGGCGCTGACTAAGGGCAGGCGACCACGGGCCGAAGCGGC
TTCAAACTCACCTCAACCTCCAAACTCCCTCATCTCCAAACGTCCTTGCCTTGTCTGCCGTCATTGCAAC
CCACCCACCAGGACACATGGACAAGAAGTACTCCATTGGGCTCGATATCGGCACAAACAGCGTCGGTTGG
GCCGTCATTACGGACGAGTACAAGGTGCCGAGCAAAAAATTCAAAGTTCTGGGCAATACCGATCGCCACA
GCATAAAGAAGAACCTCATTGGCGCCCTCCTGTTCGACTCCGGGGAGACGGCCGAAGCCACGCGGCTCAA
AAGAACAGCACGGCGCAGATATACCCGCAGAAAGAATCGGATCTGCTACCTGCAGGAGATCTTTAGTAAT
GAGATGGCTAAGGTGGATGACTCTTTCTTCCATAGGCTGGAGGAGTCCTTTTTGGTGGAGGAGGATAAAA
AGCACGAGCGCCACCCAATCTTTGGCAATATCGTGGACGAGGTGGCGTACCATGAAAAGTACCCAACCAT
ATATCATCTGAGGAAGAAGCTTGTAGACAGTACTGATAAGGCTGACTTGCGGTTGATCTATCTCGCGCTG
GCGCATATGATCAAATTTCGGGGACACTTCCTCATCGAGGGGGACCTGAACCCAGACAACAGCGATGTCG
ACAAACTCTTTATCCAACTGGTTCAGACTTACAATCAGCTTTTCGAAGAGAACCCGATCAACGCATCCGG
AGTTGACGCCAAAGCAATCCTGAGCGCTAGGCTGTCCAAATCCCGGCGGCTCGAAAACCTCATCGCACAG
CTCCCTGGGGAGAAGAAGAACGGCCTGTTTGGTAATCTTATCGCCCTGTCACTCGGGCTGACCCCCAACT
TTAAATCTAACTTCGACCTGGCCGAAGATGCCAAGCTTCAACTGAGCAAAGACACCTACGATGATGATCT
CGACAATCTGCTGGCCCAGATCGGCGACCAGTACGCAGACCTTTTTTTGGCGGCAAAGAACCTGTCAGAC
GCCATTCTGCTGAGTGATATTCTGCGAGTGAACACGGAGATCACCAAAGCTCCGCTGAGCGCTAGTATGA
TCAAGCGCTATGATGAGCACCACCAAGACTTGACTTTGCTGAAGGCCCTTGTCAGACAGCAACTGCCTGA
GAAGTACAAGGAAATTTTCTTCGATCAGTCTAAAAATGGCTACGCCGGATACATTGACGGCGGAGCAAGC
CAGGAGGAATTTTACAAATTTATTAAGCCCATCTTGGAAAAAATGGACGGCACCGAGGAGCTGCTGGTAA
AGCTTAACAGAGAAGATCTGTTGCGCAAACAGCGCACTTTCGACAATGGAAGCATCCCCCACCAGATTCA
CCTGGGCGAACTGCACGCTATCCTCAGGCGGCAAGAGGATTTCTACCCCTTTTTGAAAGATAACAGGGAA
AAGATTGAGAAAATCCTCACATTTCGGATACCCTACTATGTAGGCCCCCTCGCCCGGGGAAATTCCAGAT
TCGCGTGGATGACTCGCAAATCAGAAGAGACTATCACTCCCTGGAACTTCGAGGAAGTCGTGGATAAGGG
GGCCTCTGCCCAGTCCTTCATCGAAAGGATGACTAACTTTGATAAAAATCTGCCTAACGAAAAGGTGCTT
CCTAAACACTCTCTGCTGTACGAGTACTTCACAGTTTATAACGAGCTCACCAAGGTCAAATACGTCACAG
AAGGGATGAGAAAGCCAGCATTCCTGTCTGGAGAGCAGAAGAAAGCTATCGTGGACCTCCTCTTCAAGAC
GAACCGGAAAGTTACCGTGAAACAGCTCAAAGAGGACTATTTCAAAAAGATTGAATGTTTCGACTCTGTT
GAAATCAGCGGAGTGGAGGATCGCTTCAACGCATCCCTGGGAACGTATCACGATCTCCTGAAAATCATTA
AAGACAAGGACTTCCTGGACAATGAGGAGAACGAGGACATTCTTGAGGACATTGTCCTCACCCTTACGTT
GTTTGAAGATAGGGAGATGATTGAAGAACGCTTGAAAACTTACGCTCATCTCTTCGACGACAAAGTCATG
AAACAGCTCAAGAGGCGCCGATATACAGGATGGGGGCGGCTGTCAAGAAAACTGATCAATGGGATCCGAG
ACAAGCAGAGTGGAAAGACAATCCTGGATTTTCTTAAGTCCGATGGATTTGCCAACCGGAACTTCATGCA
GTTGATCCATGATGACTCTCTCACCTTTAAGGAGGACATCCAGAAAGCACAAGTTTCTGGCCAGGGGGAC
AGCCTTCACGAGCACATCGCTAATCTTGCAGGTAGCCCAGCTATCAAAAAGGGAATACTGCAGACCGTTA
AGGTCGTGGATGAACTCGTCAAAGTAATGGGAAGGCATAAGCCCGAGAATATCGTTATCGAGATGGCCCG
AGAGAACCAAACTACCCAGAAGGGACAGAAGAACAGTAGGGAAAGGATGAAGAGGATTGAAGAGGGTATA
AAAGAACTGGGGTCCCAAATCCTTAAGGAACACCCAGTTGAAAACACCCAGCTTCAGAATGAGAAGCTCT
ACCTGTACTACCTGCAGAACGGCAGGGACATGTACGTGGATCAGGAACTGGACATCAATCGGCTCTCCGA
CTACGACGTGGATCATATCGTGCCCCAGTCTTTTCTCAAAGATGATTCTATTGATAATAAAGTGTTGACA
AGATCCGATAAAAATAGAGGGAAGAGTGATAACGTCCCCTCAGAAGAAGTTGTCAAGAAAATGAAAAATT
ATTGGCGGCAGCTGCTGAACGCCAAACTGATCACACAACGGAAGTTCGATAATCTGACTAAGGCTGAACG
AGGTGGCCTGTCTGAGTTGGATAAAGCCGGCTTCATCAAAAGGCAGCTTGTTGAGACACGCCAGATCACC
AAGCACGTGGCCCAAATTCTCGATTCACGCATGAACACCAAGTACGATGAAAATGACAAACTGATTCGAG
AGGTGAAAGTTATTACTCTGAAGTCTAAGCTCGTCTCAGATTTCAGAAAGGACTTTCAGTTTTATAAGGT
GAGAGAGATCAACAATTACCACCATGCGCATGATGCCTACCTGAATGCAGTGGTAGGCACTGCACTTATC
AAAAAATATCCCAAGCTTGAATCTGAATTTGTTTACGGAGACTATAAAGTGTACGATGTTAGGAAAATGA
TCGCAAAGTCTGAGCAGGAAATAGGCAAGGCCACCGCTAAGTACTTCTTTTACAGCAATATTATGAATTT
TTTCAAGACCGAGATTACACTGGCCAATGGAGAGATTCGGAAGCGACCACTTATCGAAACAAACGGAGAA
ACAGGAGAAATCGTGTGGGACAAGGGTAGGGATTTCGCGACAGTCCGGAAGGTCCTGTCCATGCCGCAGG
TGAACATCGTTAAAAAGACCGAAGTACAGACCGGAGGCTTCTCCAAGGAAAGTATCCTCCCGAAAAGGAA
CAGCGACAAGCTGATCGCACGCAAAAAAGATTGGGACCCCAAGAAATACGGCGGATTCGATTCTCCTACA
GTCGCTTACAGTGTACTGGTTGTGGCCAAAGTGGAGAAAGGGAAGTCTAAAAAACTCAAAAGCGTCAAGG
AACTGCTGGGCATCACAATCATGGAGCGATCAAGCTTCGAAAAAAACCCCATCGACTTTCTCGAGGCGAA
AGGATATAAAGAGGTCAAAAAAGACCTCATCATTAAGCTTCCCAAGTACTCTCTCTTTGAGCTTGAAAAC
GGCCGGAAACGAATGCTCGCTAGTGCGGGCGAGCTGCAGAAAGGTAACGAGCTGGCACTGCCCTCTAAAT
ACGTTAATTTCTTGTATCTGGCCAGCCACTATGAAAAGCTCAAAGGGTCCCCCGAAGATAATGAGCAGAA
GCAGCTGTTCGTGGAACAACACAAACACTACCTTGATGAGATCATCGAGCAAATAAGCGAATTCTCCAAA
AGAGTGATCCTCGCCGACGCTAACCTCGATAAGGTGCTTTCTGCTTACAATAAGCACAGGGATAAGCCCA
TCAGGGAGCAGGCAGAAAACATTATCCACTTGTTTACTCTGACCAACTTGGGCGCGCCTGCAGCCTTCAA
GTACTTCGACACCACCATAGACAGAAAGCGGTACACCTCTACAAAGGAGGTCCTGGACGCCACACTGATT
CATCAGTCAATTACGGGGCTCTATGAAACAAGAATCGACCTCTCTCAGCTCGGTGGAGACAGCAGGGCTG
ACCCCAAGAAGAAGAGGAAGGTGTGAGCTTGATCCACTTAACGTTACTGAAATCATCAAACAGCTTGACG
AATCTGGATATAAGATCGTTGGTGTCGATGTCAGCTCCGGAGTTGAGACAAATGGTGTTCAGGATCTCGA
TAAGATACGTTCATTTGTCCAAGCAGCAAAGAGTGCCTTCTAGTGATTTAATAGCTCCATGTCAACAAGA
ATAAAACGCGTTTCGGGTTTACCTCTTCCAGATACAGCTCATCTGCAATGCATTAATGCATTGGACCTCG
CAACCCTAGTACGCCCTTCAGGCTCCGGCGAAGCAGAAGAATAGCTTAGCAGAGTCTATTTTCATTTTCG
GGAGACGAGATCAAGCAGATCAACGGTCGTCAAGAGTCCTACGAGACTGAGGAATCCGCTCTTGGCTCCA
CGCGACTATATATTTGTCTCTAATTGTACTTTGACATGCTCCTCTTCTTTACTCTGATAGCTTGACTATG
AAAATTCCGTCACCAGCCCCTGGGTTCGCAAAGATAATTGCACTGTTTCTTCCTTGAACTCTCAAGCCTA
CAGGACACACATTCATCGTAGGTATAAACCTCGAAAATCATTCCTACTAAGATGGGTATACAATAGTAAC
CATGCATGGTTGCCTAGTGAATGCTCCGTAACACCCAATACGCCGGCCGAAACTTTTTTACAACTCTCCT
ATGAGTCGTTTACCCAGAATGCACAGGTACACTTGTTTAGAGGTAATCCTTCTTTCTAGAAGTCCTCGTG
TACTGTGTAAGCGCCCACTCCACATCTCCACTCGCTAATTCATGAATAACGGTGAGACTAGCGGCCGGTC
CCCTTATCCCAGCTGTTCCACGTTGGCCTGCCCCTCAGTTAGCGCTCAACTCAATGCCCCTCACTGGCGA
GGCGAGGGCAAGGATGGAGGGGCAGCATCGCCTGAGTTGGAGCAAAGCGGCCGCCATGGGAGCAGCGAAC
CAACGGAGGGATGCCGTGCTTTGTCGTGGCTGCTGTGGCCAATCCGGGCCCTTGGTTGGCTCACAGAGCG
TTGCTGTGAGTCCATGAGCTATTATTGCTAGGTACAGTATAGAGAGAGGAGAGAGAGAGAGAGAGAGAGA
GGGGAAAAAAGGTGAGGTTGAAGTGAGAAAAAAAAAAAAAAAAATCCAACCACTGACGGCTGCCGGCTCT
GCCACCCCCCTCCCTCCACCCCAGACCACCTGCACACTCAGCGCGCAGCATCACCTAATCTTGGCTCGCC
TTCCCGCAGCTCAGGTTGTTTTTTTTTTCTCTCTCCCTCGTCGAAGCCGCCCTTGTTCCCTTATTTATTT
CCCTCTCCATCCTTGTCTGCCTTTGGTCCATCTGCCCCTTTGTCTGCATCTCTTTTGCACGCATCGCCTT
ATCGTCGTCTCTTTTTTCACTCACGGGAGCTTGACGATGACCTGACTCGTGAGCCTCACCTGCTGATTTC
TCTCCCCCCCTCCCGACCGGCTTGACTTTTGTTTCTCCTCCAGTACCTTATCGCGAAGCCGGAAGAACCT
CTTAACCTCTAGATGAAAAAGCCTGAACTCACCGCGACGTCTGTCGAGAAGTTCCTGATCGAAAAGTTCG
ACAGCGTCTCCGACCTGATGCAGCTCTCGGAGGGCGAAGAATCTCGTGCTTTCAGCTTCGATGTAGGAGG
GCGTGGATATGTCCTGCGGGTAAATAGCTGCGCCGATGGTTTCTACAAAGATCGTTATGTTTATCGGCAC
TTTGCATCGGCCGCGCTCCCGATTCCGGAAGTGCTTGACATTGGGGAATTCAGCGAGAGCCTGACCTATT
GCATCTCCCGCCGTGCACAGGGTGTCACGTTGCAAGACCTGCCTGAAACCGAACTGCCCGCTGTTCTGCA
GCCGGTCGCGGAGGCCATGGATGCGATCGCTGCGGCCGATCTCAGCCAGACGAGCGGGTTCGGCCCATTC
GGACCGCAAGGAATCGGTCAATACACTACATGGCGTGATTTCATATGCGCGATTGCTGATCCCCATGTGT
ATCACTGGCAAACTGTGATGGACGACACCGTCAGTGCGTCCGTCGCGCAGGCTCTCGATGAGCTGATGCT
TTGGGCCGAGGACTGCCCCGAAGTCCGGCACCTCGTGCACGCGGATTTCGGCTCCAACAATGTCCTGACG
GACAATGGCCGCATAACAGCGGTCATTGACTGGAGCGAGGCGATGTTCGGGGATTCCCAATACGAGGTCG
CCAACATCTTCTTCTGGAGGCCGTGGTTGGCTTGTATGGAGCAGCAGACGCGCTACTTCGAGCGGAGGCA
CCCGGAGCTTGCAGGATCGCCGCGGCTCCGGGCGTATATGCTCCGCATTGGTCTTGACCAACTCTATCAG
AGCTTGGTTGACGGCAATTTCGATGATGCAGCTTGGGCGCAGGGTCGATGCGACGCAATCGTCCGATCCG
GAGCCGGGACTGTCGGGCGTACACAAATCGCCCGCAGAAGCGCGGCCGTCTGGACCGATGGCTGTGTAGA
AGTACTCGCCGATAGTGGAAACCGACGCCCCAGCACTCGTCCGAGGGCAAAGGAATAGATGCATGGCTTT
CGTGACCGGGCTTCAAACAATGATGTGCGATGGTGTGGTTCCCGGTTGGCGGAGTCTTTGTCTACTTTGG
TTGTCTGTCGCAGGTCGGTAGACCGCAAATGAGCAACTGATGGATTGTTGCCAGCGATACTATAATTCAC
ATGGATGGTCTTTGTCGATCAGTAGCTAGTGAGAGAGAGAGAACATCTATCCACAATGTCGAGTGTCTAT
TAGACATACTCCGAGAATAAAGTCAACTGTGTCTGTGATCTAAAGATCGATTCGGCAGTCGAGTAGCGTA
TAACAACTCCGAGTACCAGCGAAAGCACGTCGTGACAGGAGCAGGGCTTTGCCAACTGCGCAACCTTGCT
TGAATGAGGATACACGGGGTGCAACATGGCTGTACTGATCCATCGCAACCAAAATTTCTGTTTATAGATC
AAGCTGGTAGATTCCAATTACTCCACCTCTTGCGCTTCTCCATGACATGTAAGTGCACGTGGAAACCATA
CCCAAATTGCCTACAGCTGCGGAGCATGAGCCTATGGCGATCAGTCTGGTCATGTTAACCAGCCTGTGCT
CTGACGTTAATGCAGAATAGCTTATGCTGCAGACGCGTTACGGCGGAGATGCTGCAGACGCGTTACGCGG
AGATGCTGCAGACGCGTTACGTATCGGATCCAGAATTCGTGATATCTGAATTCGTCGACAAGCTTATTTT
TTGTATACTGTTTTGTGATAGCACGAAGTTTTTCCACGGTATCTTGTTAAAAATATATATTTGTGGCGGG
CTTACCTACATCAAATTAATAAGAGACTAATTATAAACTAAACACACAAGCAAGCTACTTTAGGGTAAAA
GTTTATAAATGCTTTTGACGTATAAACGTTGCTTGTATTTATTATTACAATTAAAGGTGGATAGAAAACC
TAGAGACTAGTTAGAAACTAATCTCAGGTTTGCGTTAAACTAAATCAGAGCCCGAGAGGTTAACAGAACC
TAGAAGGGGACTAGATATCCGGGTAGGGAAACAAAAAAAAAAAACAAGACAGCCACATATTAGGGAGACT
AGTTAGAAGCTAGTTCCAGGACTAGGAAAATAAAAGACAATGATACCACAGTCTAGTTGACAACTAGATA
GATTCTAGATTGAGGCCAAAGTCTCTGAGATCCAGGTTAGTTGCAACTAATACTAGTTAGTATCTAGTCT
CCTATAACTCTGAAGCTAGAATAACTTACTACTATTATCCTCACCACTGTTCAGCTGCGCAAACGGAGTG
ATTGCAAGGTGTTCAGAGACTAGTTATTGACTAGTCAGTGACTAGCAATAACTAACAAGGTATTAACCTA
CCATGTCTGCCATCACCCTGCACTTCCTCGGGCTCAGCAGCCTTTTCCTCCTCATTTTCATGCTCATTTT
CCTTGTTTAAGACTGTGACTAGTCAAAGACTAGTCCAGAACCACAAAGGAGAAATGTCTTACCACTTTCT
TCATTGCTTGTCTCTTTTGCATTATCCATGTCTGCAACTAGTTAGAGTCTAGTTAGTGACTAGTCCGACG
AGGACTTGCTTGTCTCCGGATTGTTGGAGGAACTCTCCAGGGCCTCAAGATCCACAACAGAGCCTTCTAG
ATGACTGGTCAATAACTAGTTGGTCTTTGTCTGAGTCTGACTTACGAGGTTGCATACTCGCTCCCTTTGC
CTCGTCAATCGATGAGAAAAAGCGCCAAAACTCGCAATATGGCTTTGAACCACACGGTGCTGAGACTAGT
TAGAATCTAGTCCCAAACTAGCTTGGATAGCTTACCTTTGCCCTTTGCGTTGCGACAGGTCTTGCAGGGT
ATGGTTCCTTTCTCACCAGCTGATTTAGCTGCCTTGCTACCCTCACGGCGGATCTGCATAAAGAGTGGCT
AGAGGTTATAAATTAGCACTGATCCTAGGTACGGGGCTGAATGTAACTTGCCTTTCCTTTCTCATCGCGC
GGCAAGACAGGCTTGCTCAAATTCCTACCAGTCACAGGGGTATGCACGGCGTACGGACCACTTGAACTAG
TCACAGATTAGTTAGCAACTAGTCTGCATTGAATGGCTGTACTTACGGGCCCTCGCCATTGTCCTGATCA
TTTCCAGCTTCACCCTCGTTGCTGCAAAGTAGTTAGTGACTAGTCAAGGACTAGTTGAAATGGGAGAAGA
AACTCACGAATTCTCGACACCCTTAGTATTGTGGTCCTTGGACTTGGTGCTGCTATATATTAGCTAATAC
ACTAGTTAGACTCACAGAAACTTACGCAGCTCGCTTGCGCTTCTTGGTAGGAGTCGGGGTTGGGAGAACA
GTGCCTTCAAACAAGCCTTCATACCATGCTACTTGACTAGTCAGGGACTAGTCACCAAGTAATCTAGATA
GGACTTGCCTTTGGCCTCCATCAGTTCCTTCATAGTGGGAGGTCCATTGTGCAATGTAAACTCCATGCCG
TGGGAGTTCTTGTCCTTCAAGTGCTTGACCAATATGTTTCTGTTGGCAGAGGGAACCTGTCAACTAGTTA
ATAACTAGTCAGAAACTAGTATAGCAGTAGACTCACTGTACGCTTGAGGCATCCCTTCACTCGGCAGTAG
ACTTCATATGGATGGATATCAGGCACGCCATTGTCGTCCTGTGGACTAGTCAGTAACTAGGCTTAAAGCT
AGTCGGGTCGGCTTACTATCTTGAAATCCGGCAGCGTAAGCTCCCCGTCCTTAACTGCCTCGAGATAGTG
ACAGTACTCTGGGGACTTTCGGAGATCGTTATCGCGAATGCTCGGCATACTAATCGTTGACTAGTCTTGG
ACTAGTCCCGAGCAAAAAGGATTGGAGGAGGAGGAGGAAGGTGAGAGTGAGACAAAGAGCGAAATAAGAG
CTTCAAAGGCTATCTCTAAGCAGTATGAAGGTTAAGTATCTAGTTCTTGACTAGATTTAAAAGAGATTTC
GACTAGTTATGTACCTGGAGTTTGGATATAGGAATGTGTTGTGGTAACGAAATGTAAGGGGGAGGAAAGA
AAAAGTCGGTCAAGAGGTAACTCTAAGTCGGCCATTCCTTTTTGGGAGGCGCTAACCATAAACGGCATGG
TCGACTTAGAGTTAGCTCAGGGAATTTAGGGAGTTATCTGCGACCACCGAGGAACGGCGGAATGCCAAAG
AATCCCGATGGAGCTCTAGCTGGCGGTTGACAACCCCACCTTTTGGCGTTTCTGCGGCGTTGCAGGCGGG
ACTGGATACTTCGTAGAACCAGAAAGGCAAGGCAGAACGCGCTCAGCAAGAGTGTTGGAAGTGATAGCAT
GATGTGCCTTGTTAACTAGGTCAAAATCTGCAGTATGCTTGATGTTATCCAAAGTGTGAGAGAGGAAGGT
CCAAACATACACGATTGGGAGAGGGCCTAGGTATAAGAGTTTTTGAGTAGAACGCATGTGAGCCCAGCCA
TCTCGAGGAGATTAAACACGGGCCGGCATTTGATGGCTATGTTAGTACCCCAATGGAAAGCCTGAGAGTC
CAGTGGCGCTGTGAGCAAAAGGCCAGCAAAAGGCCAGGAACCGTAAAAAGGCCGCGTTGCTGGCGTTTTT
CCATAGGCTCCGCCCCCCTGACGAGCATCACAAAAATCGACGCTCAAGTCAGAGGTGGCGAAACCCGACA
GGACTATAAAGATACCAGGCGTTTCCCCCTGGAAGCTCCCTCGTGCGCTCTCCTGTTCCGACCCTGCCGC
TTACCGGATACCTGTCCGCCTTTCTCCCTTCGGGAAGCGTGGCGCTTTCTCATAGCTCACGCTGTAGGTA
TCTCAGTTCGGTGTAGGTCGTTCGCTCCAAGCTGGGCTGTGTGCACGAACCCCCCGTTCAGCCCGACCGC
TGCGCCTTATCCGGTAACTATCGTCTTGAGTCCAACCCGGTAAGACACGACTTATCGCCACTGGCAGCAG
CCACTGGTAACAGGATTAGCAGAGCGAGGTATGTAGGCGGTGCTACAGAGTTCTTGAAGTGGTGGCCTAA
CTACGGCTACACTAGAAGAACAGTATTTGGTATCTGCGCTCTGCTGAAGCCAGTTACCTTCGGAAAAAGA
GTTGGTAGCTCTTGATCCGGCAAACAAACCACCGCTGGTAGCGGTGGTTTTTTTGTTTGCAAGCAGCAGA
TTACGCGCAGAAAAAAAGGATCTCAAGAAGATCCTTTGATCTTTTCTACGGGGTGGAGCGCAAAAAACCC
CGCCCCTGACAGGGCGGGGTTTTTTCGCGATCGGAGGTACAGTGGCCATGAAATCCAATCATTTCCTTCT
GGCCGCCCTCGGGCAAGAGATAGTGCCGCAGAGGACTCTCACAGCATCTACATCTGCGACCGCAACAGCC
ACCAAGCGAGGCGCACATGAGCTTGTCCTCCTCCCATGCCAAAGTTTGGCCCTCTTCGTTTCTGTGATGC
TGAAGGAAGTCAAACTCGTCGATGATAGGACCAGATGGTTTGTCAAGGGTCAACGCTTTCCATGCCTTCT
GGCACCGGTAGTAATGCTCTTCTGCAAGGGAGACTTGACGTTTCGGATCCGCGGGCCCCGGGACATGCTG
GAAGGGATTTTCTGGCTCAATACCACGTCTGTATTTGACCCTTTCCAGACAGTTAATCCGCTGCAGGAGG
GCGAACTGTAGCTCCTCGTTCTCCTTGTAGCGCTTGATCCAGTCTTTTTGGATGTTGCACTTGCTTGGCC
TATGCTTCTCATATAATCTTGCCCTGTCATAGAGACGACGTCTGAGATTGTAGCGTTCGTCTTTGATCAC
CCGGAGCCAGATAGGCCTGAGTATATCTGACATTAGATCAAAGGGTCTGTGGATAGTCTCCTTCAGCATC
AGCGACGCATGTGACTCGCATGTCGGAGAGAGCTTGTGGGTGGTCATCTTTGATGGCGTCCTCTGCTTTC
CCTTGATTTTCGTTGATTGTTTTTCGAAAGTTAAGTCTGGAAGTCAAGAGAATCCTTCTGCCAGACATTA
TATTTACGTATACTGACGTAGTAGAAACAGCGTCAGGATGAGGACATGGTGTGTGCTGGACCACGGAATC
ATAGTTCATCAGTATATTGGGTTGGACAAATAACGCTGAGCATGTATATGTCTTTACACACTATAAAAGC
CAGCGAACGCCAATAAAATAGGGCATATTGATGTGAAAATATGACACCAGTTAAAAGCAGTGTATTGATT
TTATCTCTCTTCACCTCGGACCTATACTACCGTATACAAGACTCAACTTACTTCCAGATATAGTAATATA
CACCCTATGGACGAACCAGCACAATAATTACAGCCAAACAACACCACCCAAATGGCATATTCCTAATCAG
CACTAAGCACAAATACCACTGTCATCACAGCATAATCAATAAGAATCCCAGACAACCGACTCACTCTGAC
TCACCTTACACAAACCCCCAAGCAAAGCGCAGCCCAGAACCTCAGCCAACAATCGGGCAACGTACGGGGA
AAGATTGGCCGATCCATGATGTCAGCAGCCCTAACCCAAAGCGGACTAGCGCATACCGCCCCTCTGACTC
CGCCATCCCAGGGCTCGAGAAGCTTCCGTGGCGTCGATATAAATTCAGCGGGCCTTGAACATCCCTCCTT
ACGACACACCTCACGCGATCGATTTTGACACTCACACACCGCCACCCTCACATCCTCCACCCACACCACA
CCCCTTAATCAACCCACCATCACCGCTAGAACGTCTATCTCATCACCGACTTCTCATCCATCTTCAAACA
TGTGGGATCTGATGAGTCCGTGAGGACGAAACGAGTAAGCTCGTCATCCCAATGCTCTGGCGAAGGTTTT
AGAGCTAGAAATAGCAAGTTAAAATAAGGCTAGTCCGTTATCAACTTGAAAAAGTGGCACCGAGTCGGTG
CTTTTGGCCGGCATGGTCCCAGCCTCCTCGCTGGCGCCGGCTGGGCAACATGCTTCGGCATGGCGAATGG
GACAGCTTTGGACTGCTTGATCCACTTAACGTTACTGAAATCATCAAACAGCTTGACGAATCTGGATATA
AGATCGTTGGTGTCGATGTCAGCTCCGGAGTTGAGACAAATGGTGTTCAGGATCTCGATAAGATACGTTC
ATTTGTCCAAGCAGCAAAGAGTGCCTTCTAGTGATTTAATAGCTCCATGTCAACAAGAATAAAACGCGTT
TCGGGTTTACCTCTTCCAGATACAGCTCATCTGCAATGCATTAATGCATTGGACCTCGCAACCCTAGTAC
GCCCTTCAGGCTCCGGCGAAGCAGAAGAATAGCTTAGCAGAGTCTATTTTCATTTTCGGGAGACGAGATC
AAGCAGATCAACGGTCGTCAAGAGTCCTACGAGACTGAGGAATCCGCTCTTGGCTCCACGCGACTATATA
TTTGTCTCTAATTGTACTTTGACATGCTCCTCTTCTTTACTCTGATAGCTTGACTATGAAAATTCCGTCA
CCAGCCCCTGGGTTCGCAAAGATAATTGCACTGTTTCTTCCTTGAACTCTCAAGCCTACAGGACACACAT
TCATCGTAGGTATAAACCTCGAAAATCATTCCTACTAAGATGGGTATACAATAGTAACCATGCATGGTTG
CCTAGTGAATGCTCCGTAACACCCAATACGCCGGCCGAAACTTTTTTACAACTCTCCTATGAGTCGTTTA
CCCAGAATGCACAGGTACACTTGTTTAGAGGTAATCCTTCTTTCTAGAAGTCCTCGTGTA
